>Addgene plasmid #88753 | pDONR223-ZNF672 | depositor partial sequence | sequence record 172357 | insert
ATGTTTGCCACATCTGGGGCAGTGGCAGCGGGGAAGCCTTACTCGTGCAGCGAATGTGGCAAGAGCTTCT
GCTACAGCTCGGTGCTGCTGCGACATGAACGAGCTCACGGCGGTGACGGCCGCTTCCGTTGCCTAGAATG
CGGTGAGCGCTGTGCACGGGCTGCTGACCTCCGAGCGCACAGGCGCACGCATGCTGGCCAGACCCTCTAC
ATCTGCAGTGAGTGCGGACAAAGCTTCCGCCACAGCGGCCGTCTTGACCTACACTTGGGCGCACACCGGC
AGCGATGCCGCACTTGCCCCTGCCGCACATGCGGCCGGCGCTTCCCGCACCTCCCGGCGCTGCTGCTACA
CCGGCGCCGCCAGCATCTGCCAGAGCGGCCCCGCCGCTGCCCGCTGTGCGCCCGCACCTTCCGGCAGAGC
GCGCTGCTCTTCCACCAGGCGCGGGCGCACCCCTTGGGGACAACCTCTGACCCTGCTGCCCCACCCCACC
GCTGCGCGCAGTGCCCGCGAGCCTTCCGAAGCGGCGCCGGGCTGCGGAGTCACCCGCGCATCCACGTGTC
CCGGAGCCCCACGCGACCCCGTGTCTCAGACGCCCACCAGTGTGGCGTGTGCGGCAAGTGCTTTGGCAAG
AGCTCTACGCTGACGCGACACCTGCAGACGCACTCGGGGGAGAAACCCTTCAAGTGCCCGGAGTGCGGCA
AGGGCTTCCTGGAGAGCGCCACGCTGGTGCGCCACCAGCGCACACACACGGGCGAGAAGCCGTACGCATG
TGGCGACTGTGGACGCTGCTTCAGCGAGAGTTCCACGCTGCTGCGCCATCGGCGCAGCCATCAGGGCGAG
CGGCCACATGCGTGCGCCACTTGCGGCAAGGGTTTCGGGCAGCGCTCCGACCTGGTGGTGCACCAGCGCA
TCCACACGGGCGAGAAGCCCTTCGCGTGCCCCGAGTGCGGCCGCCGCTTCAGCGACCGCTCGGACCTCAC
CAAGCACCGGCGCACGCACACGGGCGAGAAGCCCTACCGCTGCGAACTGTGCGGCAAGCGGTTCACGTGC
GTGTCCAATCTCAACGTGCATCGGCGCAACCATGCCGGCCACAAGCCACACAAATGCCCCGAGTGCAGCA
AGGCCTTCAGCGTCGCCTCCAAGCTTGCACTGCACCGCAAGACGCACCTGGGCGAACGGCCAGCGGAGTG
CGCAGAGTGCGGCAAGTGCTTCAGCCACAGCCGCTCGCTGTCACAGCATCAGCGGGCCCACACGCGCGCC
CGCACCGCTGCCGCCGTTGCCATCCAGTCCGCAGTGGGCACTGCCCTCGTCTTTGAGGGGCCGGCTGAAC
AGGAAAAGCCAGGGTTCTCTGTGTCCTAG
