[The description below was written by a language model from this plasmid's Addgene catalogue record.]
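Description:
pDONR223-ZNF672 is a Gateway donor-backbone clone (functionally an entry clone) carrying the open reading frame of human ZNF672, a zinc finger protein catalogued as a transcription factor. It is built on the Invitrogen pDONR223 backbone, listed at about 3 kb without insert. It is maintained in E. coli as a high-copy plasmid under spectinomycin selection. The record includes no feature table, so the origin of replication and the exact positions of the recombination sites are not documented here. As a product of Gateway cloning into a pDONR vector, the insert would be expected to sit between attL-type sites, with M13 forward and reverse priming sites on either side for sequence verification.

The insert is recorded as 1359 bp. The last nucleotide of the stop codon has been removed, so the reading frame stays open at its 3′ end and, after transfer into a suitable destination vector, the protein can be expressed with a C-terminal fusion partner such as an epitope tag or reporter. The record lists no promoter for the insert, consistent with a donor/entry vector that is not an expression construct. It serves as a shuttle source from which the ZNF672 ORF can be moved by LR recombination into expression vectors of choice.

The plasmid belongs to the Human TFome Collection, a comprehensive library of human transcription factors assembled for cell fate engineering. The depositor notes that it represents the subset of that library derived from the ORFeome. Typical uses are generating ZNF672 expression constructs for overexpression screens or for functional studies of this factor.
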