Addgene plasmid #88753: pDONR223-ZNF672
Purpose: Donor Vector containing ZNF672 transcription factor, part of the Human TFome Collection
Depositing lab: Marc Vidal. Depositing organization: Dana-Farber Cancer Institute. Publication: A comprehensive library of human transcription factors for cell fate engineering. Ng AHM, Khoshakhlagh P, Rojo Arias JE, Pasquini G, Wang K, Swiersy A, Shipman SL, Appleton E, Kiaee K, Kohman RE, Vernet A, Dysart M, Leeper K, Saylor W, Huang JY, Graveline A, Taipale J, Hill DE, Vidal M, Melero-Martin JM, Busskamp V, Church GM. Nat Biotechnol. 2021 Apr;39(4):510-519. doi: 10.1038/s41587-020-0742-6. Epub 2020 Nov 30. PubMed 33257861.
Backbone
  Vector backbone: pDONR223
  Backbone manufacturer: Invitrogen
  Backbone size w/o insert (bp): 3000
  Vector type: Gateway Donor Vector
Growth in bacteria
  Bacterial resistance: Spectinomycin, 50 μg/mL
  Growth temperature: 37°C
  Growth strain: DH5alpha
  Copy number: High Copy
Gene/Insert
  Gene/Insert name: ZNF672
  Species: H. sapiens (human)
  Insert size (bp): 1359
  Mutation: Last nucleotide of stop codon removed to allow for Gateway C-terminal fusions
  Entrez Gene: ZNF672 (a.k.a. FLJ22301)
  Cloning method: Gateway Cloning
  Sequencing primers: 5′ M13F(-21); 3′ M13R
Terms and licenses: Academic/Nonprofit Terms; Industry Terms: Not Available to Industry
Depositor comments: Represents the ORFeome subset of the TFome
How to cite: pDONR223-ZNF672 was a gift from Marc Vidal (Addgene plasmid # 88753 ; http://n2t.net/addgene:88753 ; RRID:Addgene_88753)
